Addgene plasmid #156688: pD649-HAsp-CD226-Fc(DAPA)-AviTag-6xHis
Purpose: Mammalian expression of cell-surface protein extracellular domain fused to Fc(DAPA)-Avi-6xHis. Protein is secreted from cells.
Depositing lab: Chris Garcia. Depositing organization: Stanford University. Publication: A Human IgSF Cell-Surface Interactome Reveals a Complex Network of Protein-Protein Interactions. Wojtowicz WM, Vielmetter J, Fernandes RA, Siepe DH, Eastman CL, Chisholm GB, Cox S, Klock H, Anderson PW, Rue SM, Miller JJ, Glaser SM, Bragstad ML, Vance J, Lam AW, Lesley SA, Zinn K, Garcia KC. Cell. 2020 Aug 20;182(4):1027-1043.e17. doi: 10.1016/j.cell.2020.07.025. PubMed 32822567.
Backbone
  Vector backbone: pD649
  Backbone size w/o insert (bp): 6106
  Vector type: Mammalian Expression
Growth in bacteria
  Bacterial resistance: Ampicillin, 100 μg/mL
  Growth temperature: 37°C
  Growth strain: DH5alpha
  Copy number: High Copy
Gene/Insert
  Gene/Insert name: CD226
  Species: H. sapiens (human)
  Insert size (bp): 708
  Mutation: Fc region of human IgG contains D265A and P329A mutations (DAPA)
  Entrez Gene: CD226 (a.k.a. DNAM-1, DNAM1, PTA1, TLiSA1)
  Promoter: CMV/SP6
  Tag / fusion protein: Fc(DAPA)-AviTag-6xHis (C terminal on backbone)
  Cloning method: Restriction Enzyme; 5′ cloning site GCGGCCGC (not destroyed); 3′ cloning site GGCGCGCC (not destroyed)
  Sequencing primers: 5′ ATTTAGGTGACACTATAG; 3′ CACGTACCAGTTGAACTTCACC
Resource information
  A portion of this plasmid was derived from a plasmid made by: synthesis by ThermoFisher
Terms and licenses: Academic/Nonprofit Terms; Industry Terms: Not Available to Industry
Depositor comments: Some plasmids in this collection may have an IS4-like element ISVsa5 family transposase upstream of the CMV promoter.
How to cite: pD649-HAsp-CD226-Fc(DAPA)-AviTag-6xHis was a gift from Chris Garcia (Addgene plasmid # 156688 ; http://n2t.net/addgene:156688 ; RRID:Addgene_156688)
