[The description below was written by a language model from this plasmid's Addgene catalogue record and pLannotate feature annotations shown in this document.]
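Description:
pD649-HAsp-CD226-Fc(DAPA)-AviTag-6xHis is a mammalian expression plasmid built on the pD649 backbone for producing a secreted, soluble form of the human CD226 (DNAM-1) extracellular domain. In bacteria it is maintained as a high-copy plasmid through a ColE1/pUC-type origin and selected with ampicillin via a complete β-lactamase gene. The annotation also detects short kanamycin-resistance, lacZα, rrnB terminator and f1 origin fragments, which appear to be non-functional backbone remnants. A second cassette places a puromycin N-acetyltransferase coding sequence under SV40 early and EM7 promoters with an SV40 polyadenylation signal, which would allow puromycin selection of transfected mammalian cells, although the record does not describe this use.

The expression unit is driven by the CMV immediate-early enhancer and promoter, followed by a fragment of CMV intron A and an SP6 promoter that can serve for in vitro transcription or as a sequencing primer site. The open reading frame begins with a secretion signal, named HAsp in the construct name; the automated annotation matches part of this region to an immunoglobulin heavy chain signal sequence. This is followed by the roughly 0.7 kb CD226 ectodomain, cloned between retained NotI and AscI sites, and then a human IgG1 Fc region, ending at a bGH polyadenylation signal. The Fc carries the D265A and P329A (DAPA) substitutions, generally used to reduce Fc effector binding. The C-terminal AviTag, for site-specific biotinylation by BirA, and the 6xHis tag, for metal-affinity purification, are listed in the catalogue but not annotated in the feature table. The plasmid belongs to a collection of cell-surface ectodomain constructs made for a human IgSF protein–protein interaction screen. The depositor notes that some members may carry an IS4-like transposase insertion upstream of the CMV promoter.
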