Features (pLannotate 1.2.2; 21 found; start..end, strand, type, name):
    119..143     -  CDS            KanR (fragment): aminoglycoside phosphotransferase; aph(3')-Ia; confers resistance to kanamycin
    254..842     +  rep_origin     ori: high-copy-number ColE1/pMB1/pBR322/pUC origin of replication
   1067..1084    +  terminator     rrnB T2 terminator (fragment): transcription terminator T2 from the E. coli rrnB gene
   1109..1128    -  CDS            lacZα (fragment): LacZα fragment of β-galactosidase; lacZ fragment
   1584..1600    +  protein_bind   lac operator: The lac repressor binds to the lac operator to inhibit transcription in E. coli. This inhibition can be relieved by adding lactose or isopropyl-β-D-thiogalactopyranoside (IPTG). lac repressor encoded by lacI
   1843..2146    +  enhancer       CMV enhancer: human cytomegalovirus immediate early enhancer
   2147..2350    +  promoter       CMV promoter: human cytomegalovirus (CMV) immediate early promoter
   2486..2529    +  intron         CMV intron (fragment): modified intron A from human cytomegalovirus
   2581..2599    +  promoter       SP6 promoter: promoter for bacteriophage SP6 RNA polymerase
   2603..2640    +  CDS            IgH signal sequence (fragment): signal sequence from the mouse immunoglobulin heavy chain variable region
   2731..3459    +  CDS            CD226 (fragment): CD226_HUMAN - Also known as DNAM1. Experimental evidence at protein level: Swiss-Prot protein existence level 1. Involved in intercellular adhesion, lymphocyte signaling, cytotoxicity and lymphokine secretion mediated by cytotoxic T- lymphocyte (CTL) and NK cell (PubMed:8673704). Cell surface receptor for NECTIN2. Upon ligand binding, stimulates T-cell proliferation and cytokine production, including that of IL2, IL5, IL10, IL13, and IFNG. Competes with PVRIG for NECTIN2-binding (PubMed:26755705). From Homo sapiens (Human).
   3472..4149    +  CDS            IGHG1 (fragment): IGHG1_HUMAN - Experimental evidence at protein level: Swiss-Prot protein existence level 1. Constant region of immunoglobulin heavy chains. Immunoglobulins, also known as antibodies, are membrane-bound or secreted glycoproteins produced by B lymphocytes. In the recognition phase of humoral immunity, the membrane-bound immunoglobulins serve as receptors which, upon binding of a specific antigen, trigger the clonal expansion and differentiation of B lymphocytes into immunoglobulins- secreting plasma cells. Secreted immunoglobulins mediate the effector phase of humoral immunity, which results in
   4364..4475    +  polyA_signal   bGH poly(A) signal: bovine growth hormone polyadenylation signal
   4476..4584    +  rep_origin     f1 ori (fragment): f1 bacteriophage origin of replication; arrow indicates direction of (+) strand synthesis
   4598..4927    +  promoter       SV40 promoter: SV40 enhancer and early promoter
   4975..5022    +  promoter       EM7 promoter: synthetic bacterial promoter&nbsp
   5041..5640    +  CDS            PuroR (fragment): puromycin N-acetyltransferase; pac from Streptomyces; confers resistance to puromycin
   5650..5775    +  CDS            ble (fragment): BLE_KLEPN - Experimental evidence at protein level: Swiss-Prot protein existence level 1. Binding protein with a strong affinity to the bleomycin family of antibiotics. Binds to CL990; an antimitotic-antibiotic compound. From Klebsiella pneumoniae.
   5770..5891    +  polyA_signal   SV40 poly(A) signal: SV40 polyadenylation signal
   5944..6804    -  CDS            AmpR: β-lactamase; bla; confers resistance to ampicillin, carbenicillin, and related antibiotics
   6807..89      -  promoter       AmpR promoter (fragment) (across the origin): bla
>Addgene plasmid #156688 | pD649-HAsp-CD226-Fc(DAPA)-AviTag-6xHis | depositor full sequence | sequence record 302485 | Full Sequence
TTTCAATATTATTGAAGCATTTATCAGGGTTATTGTCTCATGAGCGGATACATATTTGAATGTATTTAGA
AAAATAAACAAATAGGGGTCAGTGTTACAACCAATTAACCAATTCTGAACATTATCGCGAGCCCATTTAT
ACCTGAATATGGCTCATAACACCCCTTGCTCATGACCAAAATCCCTTAACGTGAGTTACGCGCGCGTCGT
TCCACTGAGCGTCAGACCCCGTAGAAAAGATCAAAGGATCTTCTTGAGATCCTTTTTTTCTGCGCGTAAT
CTGCTGCTTGCAAACAAAAAAACCACCGCTACCAGCGGTGGTTTGTTTGCCGGATCAAGAGCTACCAACT
CTTTTTCCGAAGGTAACTGGCTTCAGCAGAGCGCAGATACCAAATACTGTTCTTCTAGTGTAGCCGTAGT
TAGCCCACCACTTCAAGAACTCTGTAGCACCGCCTACATACCTCGCTCTGCTAATCCTGTTACCAGTGGC
TGCTGCCAGTGGCGATAAGTCGTGTCTTACCGGGTTGGACTCAAGACGATAGTTACCGGATAAGGCGCAG
CGGTCGGGCTGAACGGGGGGTTCGTGCACACAGCCCAGCTTGGAGCGAACGACCTACACCGAACTGAGAT
ACCTACAGCGTGAGCTATGAGAAAGCGCCACGCTTCCCGAAGGGAGAAAGGCGGACAGGTATCCGGTAAG
CGGCAGGGTCGGAACAGGAGAGCGCACGAGGGAGCTTCCAGGGGGAAACGCCTGGTATCTTTATAGTCCT
GTCGGGTTTCGCCACCTCTGACTTGAGCGTCGATTTTTGTGATGCTCGTCAGGGGGGCGGAGCCTATGGA
AAAACGCCAGCAACGCGGCCTTTTTACGGTTCCTGGCCTTTTGCTGGCCTTTTGCTCACATGTTCTTTCC
TGCGTTATCCCCTGATTCTGTGGATAACCGTATTACCGCCTTTGAGTGAGCTGATACCGCTCGCCGCAGC
CGAACGACCGAGCGCAGCGAGTCAGTGAGCGAGGAAGCGGAAGGCGAGAGTAGGGAACTGCCAGGCATCA
AACTAAGCAGAAGGCCCCTGACGGATGGCCTTTTTGCGTTTCTACAAACTCTTTCTGTGTTGTAAAACGA
CGGCCAGTCTTAAGCTCGGGCCCCCTGGGCGGTTCTGATAACGAGTAATCGTTAATCCGCAAATAACGTA
AAAACCCGCTTCGGCGGGTTTTTTTATGGGGGGAGTTTAGGGAAAGAGCATTTGTCAGAATATTTAAGGG
CGCCTGTCACTTTGCTTGATATATGAGAATTATTTAACCTTATAAATGAGAAAAAAGCAACGCACTTTAA
ATAAGATACGTTGCTTTTTCGATTGATGAACACCTATAATTAAACTATTCATCTATTATTTATGATTTTT
TGTATATACAATATTTCTAGTTTGTTAAAGAGAATTAAGAAAATAAATCTCGAAAATAATAAAGGGAAAA
TCAGTTTTTGATATCAAAATTATACATGTCAACGATAATACAAAATATAATACAAACTATAAGATGTTAT
CAGTATTTATTATCATTTAGAATAAATTTTGTGTCGCCCTTAATTGTGAGCGGATAACAATTACGAGCTT
CATGCACAGTGGCGTTGACTCAATATTGGCCATTAGCCATATTATTCATTGGTTATATAGCATAAATCAA
TATTGGCTATTGGCCATTGCATACGTTGTATCTATATCATAATATGTACATTTATATTGGCTCATGTCCA
ATATGACCGCCATGTTGGCATTGATTATTGACTAGTTATTAATAGTAATCAATTACGGGGTCATTAGTTC
ATAGCCCATATATGGAGTTCCGCGTTACATAACTTACGGTAAATGGCCCGCCTGGCTGACCGCCCAACGA
CCCCCGCCCATTGACGTCAATAATGACGTATGTTCCCATAGTAACGCCAATAGGGACTTTCCATTGACGT
CAATGGGTGGAGTATTTACGGTAAACTGCCCACTTGGCAGTACATCAAGTGTATCATATGCCAAGTACGC
CCCCTATTGACGTCAATGACGGTAAATGGCCCGCCTGGCATTATGCCCAGTACATGACCTTATGGGACTT
TCCTACTTGGCAGTACATCTACGTATTAGTCATCGCTATTACCATGGTGATGCGGTTTTGGCAGTACATC
AATGGGCGTGGATAGCGGTTTGACTCACGGGGATTTCCAAGTCTCCACCCCATTGACGTCAATGGGAGTT
TGTTTTGGCACCAAAATCAACGGGACTTTCCAAAATGTCGTAACAACTCCGCCCCATTGACGCAAATGGG
CGGTAGGCGTGTACGGTGGGAGGTCTATATAAGCAGAGCTCGTTTAGTGAACCGTCAGATCGCCTGGAGA
CGCCATCCACGCTGTTTTGACCTCCATAGAAGACACCGGGACCGATCCAGCCTCCGCGGCCGGGAACGGT
GCATTGGAACGCGGATTCCCCGTGCCAAGAGTGACGTAAGTACCGCCTATAGAGTCTATAGGCCCACCCC
CTTGGCTTCGTTAGAACGCGGCTACAATTAATACATAACCTTATGTATCATACACATACGATTTAGGTGA
CACTATAGAATAACATCCACTTTGCCTTTCTCTCCACAGGTGTCCACTCCCAGGTCCAACTGCACCTCGG
TTCTATCGAAAACGCGCCTGCTAGCGCCACCATGAAGACCATCATTGCCCTGAGCTACATCTTCTGCCTG
GTGTTCGCTGCGGCCGCCGAAGAAGTGCTTTGGCACACATCTGTGCCCTTCGCCGAGAACATGAGCCTGG
AATGCGTGTACCCCAGCATGGGCATCCTGACACAGGTGGAATGGTTCAAGATCGGCACCCAGCAGGACTC
TATCGCCATCTTTAGCCCCACACACGGCATGGTCATCAGAAAGCCTTACGCCGAGCGGGTGTACTTCCTG
AATAGCACCATGGCCAGCAACAACATGACCCTGTTCTTCCGGAACGCCAGCGAGGACGATGTGGGCTACT
ACAGCTGCTCCCTGTACACATACCCTCAAGGCACCTGGCAGAAAGTGATCCAGGTGGTGCAGAGCGATAG
CTTTGAAGCCGCCGTGCCTAGCAACAGCCACATTGTGTCTGAGCCCGGCAAGAACGTGACCCTGACTTGC
CAGCCTCAGATGACATGGCCTGTGCAGGCCGTCAGATGGGAGAAGATCCAGCCTAGACAGATCGACCTGC
TGACCTACTGCAACCTGGTGCACGGCAGAAACTTCACCAGCAAGTTCCCCAGGCAGATCGTGTCCAATTG
CAGCCATGGACGTTGGAGCGTGATCGTGATCCCTGACGTGACAGTGTCCGACAGCGGCCTGTACAGATGC
TATCTGCAAGCCTCTGCCGGCGAGAACGAGACATTCGTGATGAGACTGACAGTGGCCGAGGGCAAGACCG
ACAACCAGTACACCCTGTTCGTGGCTGGCGCGCCGGGCGGCGACAAGACCCACACCTGCCCCCCCTGCCC
AGCTCCAGAACTGCTGGGAGGGCCTTCCGTGTTCCTGTTCCCCCCCAAGCCCAAGGACACCCTGATGATC
AGCAGGACCCCCGAGGTGACCTGCGTGGTGGTGGCCGTGTCCCACGAGGACCCAGAGGTGAAGTTCAACT
GGTACGTGGACGGCGTGGAGGTGCACAACGCCAAGACCAAGCCCAGAGAGGAGCAGTACAACAGCACCTA
CAGGGTGGTGTCCGTGCTGACCGTGCTGCACCAGGACTGGCTGAACGGCAAAGAATACAAGTGCAAAGTC
TCCAACAAGGCCCTGGCTGCCCCAATCGAAAAGACAATCAGCAAGGCCAAGGGCCAGCCACGGGAGCCCC
AGGTGTACACCCTGCCCCCCAGCCGGGAGGAGATGACCAAGAACCAGGTGTCCCTGACCTGTCTGGTGAA
GGGCTTCTACCCCAGCGATATCGCCGTGGAGTGGGAGAGCAACGGCCAGCCCGAGAACAACTACAAGACC
ACCCCCCCAGTGCTGGACAGCGACGGCAGCTTCTTCCTGTACAGCAAGCTGACCGTGGACAAGTCCAGGT
GGCAGCAGGGCAACGTGTTCAGCTGCAGCGTGATGCACGAGGCCCTGCACAACCACTACACCCAGAAGTC
CCTGAGCCTGAGCCCCGGCGGCAGCGGTCTTAATGATATTTTCGAGGCTCAGAAGATTGAGTGGCATGAA
CACCACCACCATCACCACTAAGGCCGGCCTGTAGTCACTGGCACAACGCGTTACCCGGTAAGCCAATCGG
GTATACACGGTCGTCATACTGCAGACAGGGTTCTTCTACTTTGCAAGATAGTCTTGAGTAGTAAAATAAA
TAGATAGAGAAAATCAGCCTCGACTGTGCCTTCTAGTTGCCAGCCATCTGTTGTTTGCCCCTCCCCCGTG
CCTTCCTTGACCCTGGAAGGTGCCACTCCCACTGTCCTTTCCTAATAAAATGAGGAAATTGCATCACAAC
ACTCAACCCTATCTCGGTCTATTCTTTTGATTTATAAGGGATTTTGCCGATTTCGGCCTATTGGTTAAAA
AATGAGCTGATTTAACAAAAATTTAACGCGAATTAATTCTGTGGAATGTGTGTCAGTTAGGGTGTGGAAA
GTCCCCAGGCTCCCCAGCAGGCAGAAGTATGCAAAGCATGCATCTCAATTAGTCAGCAACCAGGTGTGGA
AAGTCCCCAGGCTCCCCAGCAGGCAGAAGTATGCAAAGCATGCATCTCAATTAGTCAGCAACCATAGTCC
CGCCCCTAACTCCGCCCATCCCGCCCCTAACTCCGCCCAGTTCCGCCCATTCTCCGCCCCATGGCTGACT
AATTTTTTTTATTTATGCAGAGGCCGAGGCCGCCTCTGCCTCTGAGCTATTCCAGAAGTAGTGAGGAGGC
TTTTTTGGAGGCCTAGGCTTTTGCAAAAAGCTCCCGGGAGCTTGTATATCCATTTTCGGATCTGATCAGC
ACGTGTTGACAATTAATCATCGGCATAGTATATCGGCATAGTATAATACGACAAGGTGAGGAACTAAACC
ATGACCGAGTACAAGCCCACGGTGCGCCTCGCCACCCGCGACGACGTCCCCAGGGCCGTACGCACCCTCG
CCGCCGCGTTCGCCGACTACCCCGCCACGCGCCACACCGTCGATCCGGACCGCCACATCGAGCGGGTCAC
CGAGCTGCAAGAACTCTTCCTCACGCGCGTCGGGCTCGACATCGGCAAGGTGTGGGTCGCGGACGACGGC
GCCGCGGTGGCGGTCTGGACCACGCCGGAGAGCGTCGAAGCGGGGGCGGTGTTCGCCGAGATCGGCCCGC
GCATGGCCGAGTTGAGCGGTTCCCGGCTGGCCGCGCAGCAACAGATGGAAGGCCTCCTGGCGCCGCACCG
GCCCAAGGAGCCCGCGTGGTTCCTGGCCACCGTCGGCGTCTCGCCCGACCACCAGGGCAAGGGTCTGGGC
AGCGCCGTCGTGCTCCCCGGAGTGGAGGCGGCCGAGCGCGCCGGGGTGCCCGCCTTCCTGGAGACATCCG
CGCCCCGCAACCTCCCCTTCTACGAGCGGCTCGGCTTCACCGTCACCGCCGACGTCGAGGTGCCCGAAGG
ACCGCGCACCTGGTGCATGACCCGCAAGCCCGGTGCCTGACACGTGCTACGAGATTTCGATTCCACCGCC
GCCTTCTATGAAAGGTTGGGCTTCGGAATCGTTTTCCGGGACGCCGGCTGGATGATCCTCCAGCGCGGGG
ATCTCATGCTGGAGTTCTTCGCCCACCCCAACTTGTTTATTGCAGCTTATAATGGTTACAAATAAAGCAA
TAGCATCACAAATTTCACAAATAAAGCATTTTTTTCACTGCATTCTAGTTGTGGTTTGTCCAAACTCATC
AATGTATCTTATCATGTCTGTATACCGTCGACCTCTAGCTAGAGCTTGGCGTAATCATGGTCATTACCAA
TGCTTAATCAGTGAGGCACCTATCTCAGCGATCTGTCTATTTCGTTCATCCATAGTTGCCTGACTCCCCG
TCGTGTAGATAACTACGATACGGGAGGGCTTACCATCTGGCCCCAGCGCTGCGATGATACCGCGAGAACC
ACGCTCACCGGCTCCGGATTTATCAGCAATAAACCAGCCAGCCGGAAGGGCCGAGCGCAGAAGTGGTCCT
GCAACTTTATCCGCCTCCATCCAGTCTATTAATTGTTGCCGGGAAGCTAGAGTAAGTAGTTCGCCAGTTA
ATAGTTTGCGCAACGTTGTTGCCATCGCTACAGGCATCGTGGTGTCACGCTCGTCGTTTGGTATGGCTTC
ATTCAGCTCCGGTTCCCAACGATCAAGGCGAGTTACATGATCCCCCATGTTGTGCAAAAAAGCGGTTAGC
TCCTTCGGTCCTCCGATCGTTGTCAGAAGTAAGTTGGCCGCAGTGTTATCACTCATGGTTATGGCAGCAC
TGCATAATTCTCTTACTGTCATGCCATCCGTAAGATGCTTTTCTGTGACTGGTGAGTACTCAACCAAGTC
ATTCTGAGAATAGTGTATGCGGCGACCGAGTTGCTCTTGCCCGGCGTCAATACGGGATAATACCGCGCCA
CATAGCAGAACTTTAAAAGTGCTCATCATTGGAAAACGTTCTTCGGGGCGAAAACTCTCAAGGATCTTAC
CGCTGTTGAGATCCAGTTCGATGTAACCCACTCGTGCACCCAACTGATCTTCAGCATCTTTTACTTTCAC
CAGCGTTTCTGGGTGAGCAAAAACAGGAAGGCAAAATGCCGCAAAAAAGGGAATAAGGGCGACACGGAAA
TGTTGAATACTCATATTCTTCCTT
