>Addgene plasmid #156688 | pD649-HAsp-CD226-Fc(DAPA)-AviTag-6xHis | depositor partial sequence | sequence record 302486 | insert (extracellular domain)
GAAGAAGTGCTTTGGCACACATCTGTGCCCTTCGCCGAGAACATGAGCCTGGAATGCGTGTACCCCAGCA
TGGGCATCCTGACACAGGTGGAATGGTTCAAGATCGGCACCCAGCAGGACTCTATCGCCATCTTTAGCCC
CACACACGGCATGGTCATCAGAAAGCCTTACGCCGAGCGGGTGTACTTCCTGAATAGCACCATGGCCAGC
AACAACATGACCCTGTTCTTCCGGAACGCCAGCGAGGACGATGTGGGCTACTACAGCTGCTCCCTGTACA
CATACCCTCAAGGCACCTGGCAGAAAGTGATCCAGGTGGTGCAGAGCGATAGCTTTGAAGCCGCCGTGCC
TAGCAACAGCCACATTGTGTCTGAGCCCGGCAAGAACGTGACCCTGACTTGCCAGCCTCAGATGACATGG
CCTGTGCAGGCCGTCAGATGGGAGAAGATCCAGCCTAGACAGATCGACCTGCTGACCTACTGCAACCTGG
TGCACGGCAGAAACTTCACCAGCAAGTTCCCCAGGCAGATCGTGTCCAATTGCAGCCATGGACGTTGGAG
CGTGATCGTGATCCCTGACGTGACAGTGTCCGACAGCGGCCTGTACAGATGCTATCTGCAAGCCTCTGCC
GGCGAGAACGAGACATTCGTGATGAGACTGACAGTGGCCGAGGGCAAGACCGACAACCAGTACACCCTGT
TCGTGGCT
